Addgene plasmid #78083: PCK2 gRNA (BRDN0001146925)
Purpose: 3rd generation lentiviral gRNA plasmid targeting human PCK2
Depositing lab: John Doench & David Root. Depositing organization: Broad Institute. Publication: Optimized sgRNA design to maximize activity and minimize off-target effects of CRISPR-Cas9. Doench JG, Fusi N, Sullender M, Hegde M, Vaimberg EW, Donovan KF, Smith I, Tothova Z, Wilen C, Orchard R, Virgin HW, Listgarten J, Root DE. Nat Biotechnol. 2016 Jan 18. doi: 10.1038/nbt.3437. PubMed 26780180.
Backbone
  Vector backbone: lentiGuide-Puro
  Backbone manufacturer: Zhang Lab (Addgene plasmid # 52963)
  Vector type: Mammalian Expression, Lentiviral, CRISPR
  Selectable markers: Puromycin
Growth in bacteria
  Bacterial resistance: Ampicillin, 100 μg/mL
  Growth temperature: 37°C
  Growth strain: DH5alpha
  Copy number: High Copy
Gene/Insert
  Gene/Insert name: PCK2 (alt names: PCK2; NM_001018073.2)
  gRNA/shRNA sequence: ACAAAATCTCGAATGCCAGT
  Species: H. sapiens (human)
  Entrez Gene: PCK2 (a.k.a. PEPCK, PEPCK-M, PEPCK2)
  Promoter: hU6
  Cloning method: Unknown
  Sequencing primers: 5′ U6-F; 3′ pS2-R
Terms and licenses: Academic/Nonprofit Terms; Industry Terms: Not Available to Industry
Depositor comments: The gRNA was designed to target the following Genbank reference sequence(s): NM_001018073.2,NM_004563.3. Note that this plasmid does NOT contain Cas9. It should be used in conjunction with lentiCas9-Blast (Addgene #52962) or otherwise with cell lines already expressing Cas9. Browse the full kinome gRNA library at http://www.addgene.org/pooled-library/broadgpp-human-kinome/ or visit http://www.broadinstitute.org/rnai/public/ for detailed protocols and information.
How to cite: PCK2 gRNA (BRDN0001146925) was a gift from John Doench & David Root (Addgene plasmid # 78083 ; http://n2t.net/addgene:78083 ; RRID:Addgene_78083)
