[The description below was written by a language model from this plasmid's Addgene catalogue record and pLannotate feature annotations shown in this document.]
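Description:
PCK2 gRNA (BRDN0001146925) is a third-generation lentiviral guide RNA plasmid built on the lentiGuide-Puro backbone, carrying a single sgRNA directed against human PCK2, the gene for mitochondrial phosphoenolpyruvate carboxykinase (also called PEPCK-M). In bacteria the 8.3 kb plasmid is maintained through a high-copy ColE1/pUC-type origin and selected with ampicillin via the β-lactamase gene. An f1 origin, an SV40 origin and poly(A) signal, and remnants of a lac/T7/T3 cloning region are also present in the backbone.

The viral transfer cassette begins with a chimeric RSV promoter fused to a truncated HIV-1 5' LTR, which makes genomic RNA production Tat-independent. This is followed by the Ψ packaging signal with a partial gag sequence, and the Rev response element for Rev-dependent nuclear export. Within this unit, a human U6 RNA polymerase III promoter drives the PCK2-specific spacer joined to the Streptococcus pyogenes Cas9 gRNA scaffold, with a cPPT/CTS element downstream to aid nuclear import of the provirus. A second expression unit uses the EF-1α core promoter with its intron A to express puromycin N-acetyltransferase, allowing puromycin selection of transduced mammalian cells. WPRE enhances transcript expression, and a ΔU3 self-inactivating 3' LTR closes the cassette.

The plasmid does not encode Cas9, so it is meant for use with a separate Cas9 lentiviral vector or in cells that already express Cas9, to knock out PCK2. According to the record, the guide was designed against two PCK2 reference transcripts and belongs to a human kinome gRNA collection associated with work on optimized sgRNA design.
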