Features (pLannotate 1.2.2; 29 found; start..end, strand, type, name):
     14..80      +  CDS            small t antigen (fragment): SV40 (simian virus 40) small t antigen
    106..317     +  promoter       EF-1α core promoter: core promoter for human elongation factor EF-1α
    318..1256    +  intron         EF-1α intron A: intron upstream of the start codon of human EF-1α
   1278..1877    +  CDS            PuroR (fragment): puromycin N-acetyltransferase; pac from Streptomyces; confers resistance to puromycin
   1893..2481    +  misc_feature   WPRE: woodchuck hepatitis virus posttranscriptional regulatory element
   2532..2551    +  misc_feature   cPPT/CTS (fragment): central polypurine tract and central termination sequence of HIV-1
   2553..2786    +  LTR            3' LTR (ΔU3): self-inactivating 3' long terminal repeat (LTR) from HIV-1
   2864..2985    +  polyA_signal   SV40 poly(A) signal: SV40 polyadenylation signal
   3025..3160    +  rep_origin     SV40 ori: SV40 origin of replication
   3181..3199    -  promoter       T7 promoter: promoter for bacteriophage T7 RNA polymerase
   3207..3362    +  CDS            lacZα (fragment): LacZα fragment of β-galactosidase; lacZ fragment
   3367..3795    +  rep_origin     f1 ori (sequence partly withheld): f1 bacteriophage origin of replication; arrow indicates direction of (+) strand synthesis
   3848..3952    +  promoter       AmpR promoter: bla
   3953..4813    +  CDS            AmpR: β-lactamase; bla; confers resistance to ampicillin, carbenicillin, and related antibiotics
   4984..5572    +  rep_origin     ori: high-copy-number ColE1/pMB1/pBR322/pUC origin of replication
   5755..5847    +  CDS            lacI (fragment): lac repressor; lacI; The lac repressor binds to the lac operator to inhibit transcription in E. coli. This inhibition can be relieved by adding lactose or isopropyl-β-D-thiogalactopyranoside (IPTG).
   5860..5881    +  protein_bind   CAP binding site: CAP binding activates transcription in the presence of cAMP. E. coli catabolite activator protein
   5896..5926    +  promoter       lac promoter: promoter for the E. coli lac operon
   5934..5950    +  protein_bind   lac operator: The lac repressor binds to the lac operator to inhibit transcription in E. coli. This inhibition can be relieved by adding lactose or isopropyl-β-D-thiogalactopyranoside (IPTG). lac repressor encoded by lacI
   5995..6013    +  promoter       T3 promoter: promoter for bacteriophage T3 RNA polymerase
   6041..6267    +  promoter       RSV promoter: Rous sarcoma virus enhancer/promoter
   6268..6448    +  LTR            5' LTR (truncated): truncated 5' long terminal repeat (LTR) from HIV-1
   6495..6620    +  misc_feature   HIV-1 Ψ: packaging signal of human immunodeficiency virus type 1
   6604..6967    +  CDS            HIV-1 gag (fragment): gag protein from human immunodeficiency virus 1; gag
   7113..7346    +  misc_feature   RRE: The Rev response element (RRE) of HIV-1 allows for Rev-dependent mRNA export from the nucleus to the cytoplasm.
   7723..7749    +  CDS            Rev (fragment): human immunodeficiency virus 1 (HIV-1) Rev protein; rev; enhances nuclear export of unspliced and incompletely spliced viral mRNAs
   7753..7993    +  promoter       U6 promoter: RNA polymerase III promoter for human U6 snRNA
   8023..8098    +  misc_RNA       gRNA scaffold: guide RNA scaffold for the Streptococcus pyogenes CRISPR/Cas9 system
   8154..8271    +  misc_feature   cPPT/CTS: central polypurine tract and central termination sequence of HIV-1
>Addgene plasmid #78083 | PCK2 gRNA (BRDN0001146925) | addgene full sequence | sequence record 189079 | Addgene Assembled Sequence
CCCGGGTGCAAAGATGGATAAAGTTTTAAACAGAGAGGAATCTTTGCAGCTAATGGACCTTCTAGGTCTT
GAAAGGAGTGGGAATTGGCTCCGGTGCCCGTCAGTGGGCAGAGCGCACATCGCCCACAGTCCCCGAGAAG
TTGGGGGGAGGGGTCGGCAATTGATCCGGTGCCTAGAGAAGGTGGCGCGGGGTAAACTGGGAAAGTGATG
TCGTGTACTGGCTCCGCCTTTTTCCCGAGGGTGGGGGAGAACCGTATATAAGTGCAGTAGTCGCCGTGAA
CGTTCTTTTTCGCAACGGGTTTGCCGCCAGAACACAGGTAAGTGCCGTGTGTGGTTCCCGCGGGCCTGGC
CTCTTTACGGGTTATGGCCCTTGCGTGCCTTGAATTACTTCCACCTGGCTGCAGTACGTGATTCTTGATC
CCGAGCTTCGGGTTGGAAGTGGGTGGGAGAGTTCGAGGCCTTGCGCTTAAGGAGCCCCTTCGCCTCGTGC
TTGAGTTGAGGCCTGGCCTGGGCGCTGGGGCCGCCGCGTGCGAATCTGGTGGCACCTTCGCGCCTGTCTC
GCTGCTTTCGATAAGTCTCTAGCCATTTAAAATTTTTGATGACCTGCTGCGACGCTTTTTTTCTGGCAAG
ATAGTCTTGTAAATGCGGGCCAAGATCTGCACACTGGTATTTCGGTTTTTGGGGCCGCGGGCGGCGACGG
GGCCCGTGCGTCCCAGCGCACATGTTCGGCGAGGCGGGGCCTGCGAGCGCGGCCACCGAGAATCGGACGG
GGGTAGTCTCAAGCTGGCCGGCCTGCTCTGGTGCCTGGCCTCGCGCCGCCGTGTATCGCCCCGCCCTGGG
CGGCAAGGCTGGCCCGGTCGGCACCAGTTGCGTGAGCGGAAAGATGGCCGCTTCCCGGCCCTGCTGCAGG
GAGCTCAAAATGGAGGACGCGGCGCTCGGGAGAGCGGGCGGGTGAGTCACCCACACAAAGGAAAAGGGCC
TTTCCGTCCTCAGCCGTCGCTTCATGTGACTCCACGGAGTACCGGGCGCCGTCCAGGCACCTCGATTAGT
TCTCGAGCTTTTGGAGTACGTCGTCTTTAGGTTGGGGGGAGGGGTTTTATGCGATGGAGTTTCCCCACAC
TGAGTGGGTGGAGACTGAAGTTAGGCCAGCTTGGCACTTGATGTAATTCTCCTTGGAATTTGCCCTTTTT
GAGTTTGGATCTTGGTTCATTCTCAAGCCTCAGACAGTGGTTCAAAGTTTTTTTCTTCCATTTCAGGTGT
CGTGACGTACGGCCACCATGACCGAGTACAAGCCCACGGTGCGCCTCGCCACCCGCGACGACGTCCCCAG
GGCCGTACGCACCCTCGCCGCCGCGTTCGCCGACTACCCCGCCACGCGCCACACCGTCGATCCGGACCGC
CACATCGAGCGGGTCACCGAGCTGCAAGAACTCTTCCTCACGCGCGTCGGGCTCGACATCGGCAAGGTGT
GGGTCGCGGACGACGGCGCCGCCGTGGCGGTCTGGACCACGCCGGAGAGCGTCGAAGCGGGGGCGGTGTT
CGCCGAGATCGGCCCGCGCATGGCCGAGTTGAGCGGTTCCCGGCTGGCCGCGCAGCAACAGATGGAAGGC
CTCCTGGCGCCGCACCGGCCCAAGGAGCCCGCGTGGTTCCTGGCCACCGTCGGAGTCTCGCCCGACCACC
AGGGCAAGGGTCTGGGCAGCGCCGTCGTGCTCCCCGGAGTGGAGGCGGCCGAGCGCGCCGGGGTGCCCGC
CTTCCTGGAGACCTCCGCGCCCCGCAACCTCCCCTTCTACGAGCGGCTCGGCTTCACCGTCACCGCCGAC
GTCGAGGTGCCCGAAGGACCGCGCACCTGGTGCATGACCCGCAAGCCCGGTGCCTGAACGCGTTAAGTCG
ACAATCAACCTCTGGATTACAAAATTTGTGAAAGATTGACTGGTATTCTTAACTATGTTGCTCCTTTTAC
GCTATGTGGATACGCTGCTTTAATGCCTTTGTATCATGCTATTGCTTCCCGTATGGCTTTCATTTTCTCC
TCCTTGTATAAATCCTGGTTGCTGTCTCTTTATGAGGAGTTGTGGCCCGTTGTCAGGCAACGTGGCGTGG
TGTGCACTGTGTTTGCTGACGCAACCCCCACTGGTTGGGGCATTGCCACCACCTGTCAGCTCCTTTCCGG
GACTTTCGCTTTCCCCCTCCCTATTGCCACGGCGGAACTCATCGCCGCCTGCCTTGCCCGCTGCTGGACA
GGGGCTCGGCTGTTGGGCACTGACAATTCCGTGGTGTTGTCGGGGAAATCATCGTCCTTTCCTTGGCTGC
TCGCCTGTGTTGCCACCTGGATTCTGCGCGGGACGTCCTTCTGCTACGTCCCTTCGGCCCTCAATCCAGC
GGACCTTCCTTCCCGCGGCCTGCTGCCGGCTCTGCGGCCTCTTCCGCGTCTTCGCCTTCGCCCTCAGACG
AGTCGGATCTCCCTTTGGGCCGCCTCCCCGCGTCGACTTTAAGACCAATGACTTACAAGGCAGCTGTAGA
TCTTAGCCACTTTTTAAAAGAAAAGGGGGGACTGGAAGGGCTAATTCACTCCCAACGAAGACAAGATCTG
CTTTTTGCTTGTACTGGGTCTCTCTGGTTAGACCAGATCTGAGCCTGGGAGCTCTCTGGCTAACTAGGGA
ACCCACTGCTTAAGCCTCAATAAAGCTTGCCTTGAGTGCTTCAAGTAGTGTGTGCCCGTCTGTTGTGTGA
CTCTGGTAACTAGAGATCCCTCAGACCCTTTTAGTCAGTGTGGAAAATCTCTAGCAGTACGTATAGTAGT
TCATGTCATCTTATTATTCAGTATTTATAACTTGCAAAGAAATGAATATCAGAGAGTGAGAGGAACTTGT
TTATTGCAGCTTATAATGGTTACAAATAAAGCAATAGCATCACAAATTTCACAAATAAAGCATTTTTTTC
ACTGCATTCTAGTTGTGGTTTGTCCAAACTCATCAATGTATCTTATCATGTCTGGCTCTAGCTATCCCGC
CCCTAACTCCGCCCATCCCGCCCCTAACTCCGCCCAGTTCCGCCCATTCTCCGCCCCATGGCTGACTAAT
TTTTTTTATTTATGCAGAGGCCGAGGCCGCCTCGGCCTCTGAGCTATTCCAGAAGTAGTGAGGAGGCTTT
TTTGGAGGCCTAGGGACGTACCCAATTCGCCCTATAGTGAGTCGTATTACGCGCGCTCACTGGCCGTCGT
TTTACAACGTCGTGACTGGGAAAACCCTGGCGTTACCCAACTTAATCGCCTTGCAGCACATCCCCCTTTC
GCCAGCTGGCGTAATAGCGAAGAGGCCCGCACCGATCGCCCTTCCCAACAGTTGCGCAGCCTGAATGGCG
AATGGG
[124 nt withheld, positions 3367-3490]
C
[91 nt withheld, positions 3492-3582]
A
[49 nt withheld, positions 3584-3632]
CCTTTGACGTTGGAGTCCACGTTCTTT
[37 nt withheld, positions 3660-3696]
ACCCTATCTCGGTCTATTCTTTTGATTTATAAGGGATTTTGCCGATTTCGGCCTATTGGTTAAAAAATGA
GCTGATTTAACAAAAATTTAACGCGAATTTTAACAAAATATTAACGCTTACAATTTAGGTGGCACTTTTC
GGGGAAATGTGCGCGGAACCCCTATTTGTTTATTTTTCTAAATACATTCAAATATGTATCCGCTCATGAG
ACAATAACCCTGATAAATGCTTCAATAATATTGAAAAAGGAAGAGTATGAGTATTCAACATTTCCGTGTC
GCCCTTATTCCCTTTTTTGCGGCATTTTGCCTTCCTGTTTTTGCTCACCCAGAAACGCTGGTGAAAGTAA
AAGATGCTGAAGATCAGTTGGGTGCACGAGTGGGTTACATCGAACTGGATCTCAACAGCGGTAAGATCCT
TGAGAGTTTTCGCCCCGAAGAACGTTTTCCAATGATGAGCACTTTTAAAGTTCTGCTATGTGGCGCGGTA
TTATCCCGTATTGACGCCGGGCAAGAGCAACTCGGTCGCCGCATACACTATTCTCAGAATGACTTGGTTG
AGTACTCACCAGTCACAGAAAAGCATCTTACGGATGGCATGACAGTAAGAGAATTATGCAGTGCTGCCAT
AACCATGAGTGATAACACTGCGGCCAACTTACTTCTGACAACGATCGGAGGACCGAAGGAGCTAACCGCT
TTTTTGCACAACATGGGGGATCATGTAACTCGCCTTGATCGTTGGGAACCGGAGCTGAATGAAGCCATAC
CAAACGACGAGCGTGACACCACGATGCCTGTAGCAATGGCAACAACGTTGCGCAAACTATTAACTGGCGA
ACTACTTACTCTAGCTTCCCGGCAACAATTAATAGACTGGATGGAGGCGGATAAAGTTGCAGGACCACTT
CTGCGCTCGGCCCTTCCGGCTGGCTGGTTTATTGCTGATAAATCTGGAGCCGGTGAGCGTGGGTCTCGCG
GTATCATTGCAGCACTGGGGCCAGATGGTAAGCCCTCCCGTATCGTAGTTATCTACACGACGGGGAGTCA
GGCAACTATGGATGAACGAAATAGACAGATCGCTGAGATAGGTGCCTCACTGATTAAGCATTGGTAACTG
TCAGACCAAGTTTACTCATATATACTTTAGATTGATTTAAAACTTCATTTTTAATTTAAAAGGATCTAGG
TGAAGATCCTTTTTGATAATCTCATGACCAAAATCCCTTAACGTGAGTTTTCGTTCCACTGAGCGTCAGA
CCCCGTAGAAAAGATCAAAGGATCTTCTTGAGATCCTTTTTTTCTGCGCGTAATCTGCTGCTTGCAAACA
AAAAAACCACCGCTACCAGCGGTGGTTTGTTTGCCGGATCAAGAGCTACCAACTCTTTTTCCGAAGGTAA
CTGGCTTCAGCAGAGCGCAGATACCAAATACTGTTCTTCTAGTGTAGCCGTAGTTAGGCCACCACTTCAA
GAACTCTGTAGCACCGCCTACATACCTCGCTCTGCTAATCCTGTTACCAGTGGCTGCTGCCAGTGGCGAT
AAGTCGTGTCTTACCGGGTTGGACTCAAGACGATAGTTACCGGATAAGGCGCAGCGGTCGGGCTGAACGG
GGGGTTCGTGCACACAGCCCAGCTTGGAGCGAACGACCTACACCGAACTGAGATACCTACAGCGTGAGCT
ATGAGAAAGCGCCACGCTTCCCGAAGGGAGAAAGGCGGACAGGTATCCGGTAAGCGGCAGGGTCGGAACA
GGAGAGCGCACGAGGGAGCTTCCAGGGGGAAACGCCTGGTATCTTTATAGTCCTGTCGGGTTTCGCCACC
TCTGACTTGAGCGTCGATTTTTGTGATGCTCGTCAGGGGGGCGGAGCCTATGGAAAAACGCCAGCAACGC
GGCCTTTTTACGGTTCCTGGCCTTTTGCTGGCCTTTTGCTCACATGTTCTTTCCTGCGTTATCCCCTGAT
TCTGTGGATAACCGTATTACCGCCTTTGAGTGAGCTGATACCGCTCGCCGCAGCCGAACGACCGAGCGCA
GCGAGTCAGTGAGCGAGGAAGCGGAAGAGCGCCCAATACGCAAACCGCCTCTCCCCGCGCGTTGGCCGAT
TCATTAATGCAGCTGGCACGACAGGTTTCCCGACTGGAAAGCGGGCAGTGAGCGCAACGCAATTAATGTG
AGTTAGCTCACTCATTAGGCACCCCAGGCTTTACACTTTATGCTTCCGGCTCGTATGTTGTGTGGAATTG
TGAGCGGATAACAATTTCACACAGGAAACAGCTATGACCATGATTACGCCAAGCGCGCAATTAACCCTCA
CTAAAGGGAACAAAAGCTGGAGCTGCAAGCTTAATGTAGTCTTATGCAATACTCTTGTAGTCTTGCAACA
TGGTAACGATGAGTTAGCAACATGCCTTACAAGGAGAGAAAAAGCACCGTGCATGCCGATTGGTGGAAGT
AAGGTGGTACGATCGTGCCTTATTAGGAAGGCAACAGACGGGTCTGACATGGATTGGACGAACCACTGAA
TTGCCGCATTGCAGAGATATTGTATTTAAGTGCCTAGCTCGATACATAAACGGGTCTCTCTGGTTAGACC
AGATCTGAGCCTGGGAGCTCTCTGGCTAACTAGGGAACCCACTGCTTAAGCCTCAATAAAGCTTGCCTTG
AGTGCTTCAAGTAGTGTGTGCCCGTCTGTTGTGTGACTCTGGTAACTAGAGATCCCTCAGACCCTTTTAG
TCAGTGTGGAAAATCTCTAGCAGTGGCGCCCGAACAGGGACTTGAAAGCGAAAGGGAAACCAGAGGAGCT
CTCTCGACGCAGGACTCGGCTTGCTGAAGCGCGCACGGCAAGAGGCGAGGGGCGGCGACTGGTGAGTACG
CCAAAAATTTTGACTAGCGGAGGCTAGAAGGAGAGAGATGGGTGCGAGAGCGTCAGTATTAAGCGGGGGA
GAATTAGATCGCGATGGGAAAAAATTCGGTTAAGGCCAGGGGGAAAGAAAAAATATAAATTAAAACATAT
AGTATGGGCAAGCAGGGAGCTAGAACGATTCGCAGTTAATCCTGGCCTGTTAGAAACATCAGAAGGCTGT
AGACAAATACTGGGACAGCTACAACCATCCCTTCAGACAGGATCAGAAGAACTTAGATCATTATATAATA
CAGTAGCAACCCTCTATTGTGTGCATCAAAGGATAGAGATAAAAGACACCAAGGAAGCTTTAGACAAGAT
AGAGGAAGAGCAAAACAAAAGTAAGACCACCGCACAGCAAGCGGCCGCTGATCTTCAGACCTGGAGGAGG
AGATATGAGGGACAATTGGAGAAGTGAATTATATAAATATAAAGTAGTAAAAATTGAACCATTAGGAGTA
GCACCCACCAAGGCAAAGAGAAGAGTGGTGCAGAGAGAAAAAAGAGCAGTGGGAATAGGAGCTTTGTTCC
TTGGGTTCTTGGGAGCAGCAGGAAGCACTATGGGCGCAGCGTCAATGACGCTGACGGTACAGGCCAGACA
ATTATTGTCTGGTATAGTGCAGCAGCAGAACAATTTGCTGAGGGCTATTGAGGCGCAACAGCATCTGTTG
CAACTCACAGTCTGGGGCATCAAGCAGCTCCAGGCAAGAATCCTGGCTGTGGAAAGATACCTAAAGGATC
AACAGCTCCTGGGGATTTGGGGTTGCTCTGGAAAACTCATTTGCACCACTGCTGTGCCTTGGAATGCTAG
TTGGAGTAATAAATCTCTGGAACAGATTTGGAATCACACGACCTGGATGGAGTGGGACAGAGAAATTAAC
AATTACACAAGCTTAATACACTCCTTAATTGAAGAATCGCAAAACCAGCAAGAAAAGAATGAACAAGAAT
TATTGGAATTAGATAAATGGGCAAGTTTGTGGAATTGGTTTAACATAACAAATTGGCTGTGGTATATAAA
ATTATTCATAATGATAGTAGGAGGCTTGGTAGGTTTAAGAATAGTTTTTGCTGTACTTTCTATAGTGAAT
AGAGTTAGGCAGGGATATTCACCATTATCGTTTCAGACCCACCTCCCAACCCCGAGGGGACCCAGAGAGG
GCCTATTTCCCATGATTCCTTCATATTTGCATATACGATACAAGGCTGTTAGAGAGATAATTAGAATTAA
TTTGACTGTAAACACAAAGATATTAGTACAAAATACGTGACGTAGAAAGTAATAATTTCTTGGGTAGTTT
GCAGTTTTAAAATTATGTTTTAAAATGGACTATCATATGCTTACCGTAACTTGAAAGTATTTCGATTTCT
TGGCTTTATATATCTTGTGGAAAGGACGAAACACCGACAAAATCTCGAATGCCAGTGTTTTAGAGCTAGA
AATAGCAAGTTAAAATAAGGCTAGTCCGTTATCAACTTGAAAAAGTGGCACCGAGTCGGTGCTTTTTTAA
GCTTGGCGTAACTAGATCTTGAGACAAATGGCAGTATTCATCCACAATTTTAAAAGAAAAGGGGGGATTG
GGGGGTACAGTGCAGGGGAAAGAATAGTAGACATAATAGCAACAGACATACAAACTAAAGAATTACAAAA
ACAAATTACAAAAATTCAAAATTTTCGGGTTTATTACAGGGACAGCAGAGATCCACTTTGGCGCCGGCTC
GAGGGGG
