>Addgene plasmid #78083 | PCK2 gRNA (BRDN0001146925) | depositor partial sequence | sequence record 145542 | Target Sequence
ACAAAATCTCGAATGCCAGT
