>Addgene plasmid #78083 | PCK2 gRNA (BRDN0001146925) | addgene partial sequence | sequence record 151796 | hU6-F 5'-GAGGGCCTATTTCCCATGATT-3'
ATTAGAATTAATTTGACTGTAAACACAAAGATATTAGTACAAAATACGTGACGTAGAAAGTAATAATTTC
TTGGGTAGTTTGCAGTTTTAAAATTATGTTTTAAAATGGACTATCATATGCTTACCGTAACTTGAAAGTA
TTTCGATTTCTTGGCTTTATATATCTTGTGGAAAGGACGAAACACCGACAAAATCTCGAATGCCAGTGTT
TTAGAGCTAGAAATAGCAAGTTAAAATAAGGCTAGTCCGTTATCAACTTGAAAAAGTGGCACCGAGTCGG
TGCTTTTTTAAGCTTGGCGTAACTAGATCTTGAGACAAATGGCAGTATTCATCCACAATTTTAAAAGAAA
AGGGGGGATTGGGGGGTACAGTGCAGGGGAAAGAATAGTAGACATAATAGCAACAGACATACAAACTAAA
GAATTACAAAAACAAATTACAAAAATTCAAAATTTTCGGGTTTATTACAGGGACAGCAGAGATCCACTTT
GGCGCCGGCTCGAGGGGGCCCGGGTGCAAAGATGGATAAAGTTTTAAACAGAGAGGAATCTTTGCAGCTA
ATGGACCTTCTAGGTCTTGAAAGGAGTGGGAATTGGCTCCGGTGCCCGTCAGTGGGCAGAGCGCACATCG
CCCACAGTCCCCGAGAAGTTGGGGGGAGGGGTCGGCAATTGATCCGGTGCCTAGAGAAGGTGGCGCGGGG
TAAACTGGGAAAGTGATGTCGTGTACTGGCTCCGCCTTT
